>Addgene plasmid #209740 | pAB228q12 | addgene full sequence | sequence record 446695 | Addgene NGS Result
AAACGTCCTTAGAAGATGCCAGGAGGATACTTAGCAGAGAGACAATAAGGCCGGAGCGAAGCCGTTTTTC
CATAGGCTCCGCCCCCCTGACGAACATCACGAAATCTGACGCTCAAATCAGTGGTGGCGAAACCCGACAG
GACTATAAAGATACCAGGCGTTTCCCCCTGATGGCTCCCTCTTGCGCTCTCCTGTTCCCGTCCTGCGGCG
TCCGTGTTGTGGTGGAGGCTTTACCCAAATCACCACGTCCCGTTCCGTGTAGACAGTTCGCTCCAAGCTG
GGCTGTGTGCAAGAACCCCCCGTTCAGCCCGACTGCTGCGCCTTATCCGGTAACTATCATCTTGAGTCCA
ACCCGGAAAGACACGACAAAACGCCACTGGCAGCAGCCATTGGTAACTGAGAATTAGTGGATTTAGATAT
CGAGAGTCTTGAAGTGGTGGCCTAACAGAGGCTACACTGAAAGGACAGTATTTGGTATCTGCGCTCCACT
AAAGCCAGTTACCAGGTTAAGCAGTTCCCCAACTGACTTAACCTTCGATCAAACCGCCTCCCCAGGCGGT
TTTTTCGTTTACAGAGCAGGAGATTACGACGATCGTAAAAGGATCTCAAGAAGATCATTTACGGATTCCC
GACACCAAAGAGGACATCCGGTTCACACTGGCTCACCTTCGGGTGGGCCTTTCTGCGTTTATATACTAGA
GAGAGAATATAAAAAGCCAGATTATTAATCCGGCTTTTTTATTATTTAGACTTAGGGACCCTGCGGCCGC
CATTAATTCCTAATTTTTGTTGACACTCTATCATTGATAGAGTTATTTTACCACTCCCTATCAGTGATAG
AGAAAAGTGAAATGAATAGACCTGCAGGTGCAGTAAGGAGGAAAAAAAAATGGATGAATTCGAAATGATT
AAACGTAACACCTCTGAAATTATTTCTGAAGAAGAATTGCGTGAAGTTTTGAAAAAAGATGAAAAATCTG
CGATTATTGGTTTCGAACCGTCTGGTAAAATTCATTTGGGTCATTACTTGCAGATTAAAAAAATGATTGA
TTTGCAGAACGCGGGTTTCGATATTATTATTATTTTGGCGGATTTGCATGCGTACTTGAACCAGAAAGGT
GAATTGGATGAAATTCGTAAAATTGGTGATTACAACAAAAAAGTTTTCGAAGCGATGGGTTTGAAAGCGA
AATACGTTTACGGTTCTGAATTCATGTTGGATAAAGATTACACCTTGAACGTTTACCGTTTGGCGTTGAA
AACCACCTTGAAACGTGCGCGTCGTTCTATGGAATTGATTGCGCGTGAAGATGAAAACCCGAAAGTTGCG
GAAGTTATTTACCCGATTATGCAGGTTAACGGTATTCATTACGTTGGTGGTGATGTTGCGGTTGGTGGTA
TGGAACAGCGTAAAATTCATATGTTGGCGCGTGAATTGTTGCCGAAAAAAGTTGTTTGTATTCATAACCC
GGTTTTGACCGGTTTGGATGGTGAAGGTAAAATGTCTTCTTCTAAAGGTAACTTCATTGCGGTTGATGAT
TCTCCGGAAGAAATTCGTGCGAAAATTAAAAAAGCGAAAAAAAAAGCGGGTGTTGTTGAAGGTAACCCGA
TTATGGAAATTGCGAAATACTTCTTGGAATACCCGTTGACCATTAAACGTCCGGAAAAATTCGGTGGTGA
TTTGACCGTTAACTCTTACGAAGAATTGGAATCTTTGTTCAAAAACAAAGAATTGCAGCCGATGTCTTTG
AAAAACGCGGTTGCGGAAGAATTGATTAAAATTTTGGAACCGATTCGTAAACGTTTGTAAACTTAATTAA
CGGCACTCCTCAGCTGTAACCAACTCACTGGCTCACCTTCACGGGTGAGCCTTTCTTCGCGCAGAAAGGC
CCACCCGAAGGTGAGCCAGTGTGATTACATTTATGCCCATGGCGTTTAACCTTTCTGCCAAATCTGGTAA
GAGTAGTTAATGTTAGACGCGAAATCCTGGGTGAAAACCGGACGGAAGTTAGACGGAATTTCCGGGAAGT
AAACATCACCTTCCGGTTCAATATCAATGGTAGAAATATGCAAGGTATCAACCTGATCAATCAAAGATTT
GTAAATTTCACCACCACCAGAAACAATAACATGATCGGTAATTTTTTTCAAGTTGGTCAACGCATCTTTA
ATAGACGGGAAAATCAAAACGTTTTCGTTATCAGAGGTGAAAGAAGAACGGGTAACAACCGCGTATTTAC
GGTTCGGCAACGCACCCATAGAACCGAAGGTTTTACGACCAACCAACAACCACTGGTTGTAGGTAATCGC
TTTGAACAACAACTGTTCACCTTTCGCAGACCACGGAATATCCGGACCGTTACCAATAACACCGTTTTTA
GAAATCGCAACCATCAAAGACAATTTCATAATTCTTCCTCAGAGGTTAACATTTTATTAGTAAGCATGCT
CGTTTTGTCACCCGCTGATGCTTACCGTTAATTAATATAATCACTTGTATTAAATAGACTTTCTCTAAAA
ATACAAGACACTCTGTTATTACAAATCGTGCGTGCCGTCTATCCTGCTTGCAAGGCCAAATAGGCCGT
Features (pLannotate 1.2.2; 7 found; start..end, strand, type, name):
      1..637     -  rep_origin     ColA ori: Plasmids containing the ColA origin of replication can be propagated in E. coli cells that contain additional plasmids with compatible origins.
    660..687     +  terminator     T7Te terminator: phage T7 early transcription terminator
    789..844     +  promoter       tetR/tetA promoters: tetR; overlapping promoters for bacterial tetR and tetA
    890..1807    +  CDS            tyrS: SYY_METJA - Experimental evidence at protein level: Swiss-Prot protein existence level 1. Catalyzes the attachment of tyrosine to tRNA(Tyr) in a two- step reaction: tyrosine is first activated by ATP to form Tyr-AMP and then transferred to the acceptor end of tRNA(Tyr). From Methanocaldococcus jannaschii (strain ATCC 43067 / DSM 2661 / JAL-1 / JCM 10045 / NBRC 100440) (Methanococcus jannaschii).
   1850..1879    +  terminator     T3Te terminator: phage T3 early transcription terminator
   1880..1907    -  terminator     T7Te terminator: phage T7 early transcription terminator
   1939..2409    -  CDS            dhfrI: DYR1_ECOLX - Experimental evidence at protein level: Swiss-Prot protein existence level 1. Key enzyme in folate metabolism. Catalyzes an essential reaction for de novo glycine and purine synthesis, and for DNA precursor synthesis (By similarity). From Escherichia coli.
