[The description below was written by a language model from this plasmid's Addgene catalogue record and pLannotate feature annotations shown in this document.]
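Description:
pAB228q12 is a compact bacterial expression plasmid (about 2.6 kb) built on the laboratory's own pAB228 backbone for use in E. coli. It replicates from the ColA origin, which is compatible with other common replicon families, so it can be maintained alongside additional plasmids in the same cell. Selection is through a type I dihydrofolate reductase gene (dhfrI) that confers trimethoprim resistance. The copy number is not recorded.

The payload is a 918 bp synthetic coding sequence derived from the Methanocaldococcus jannaschii tyrosyl-tRNA synthetase (MjTyrRS). The record designates this version as the p-TpaRS-1* variant, implying an engineered synthetase with altered amino-acid specificity, although the specific mutations and the substrate are not spelled out in the fields provided. Expression is driven by the tetA promoter from the overlapping tetR/tetA promoter region, paired with a ribosome-binding element named SD8. No tetR gene is annotated on this plasmid, so any repressor-based regulation would have to be supplied in trans. The record does not say whether this is done. The transcription unit is insulated upstream by the BBa_B0014 terminator (of which the T7Te component is annotated) and closed downstream by a T3Te–T7Te terminator pair, which also separates it from the oppositely oriented resistance gene.

No suppressor tRNA is annotated, so this construct appears to supply only the synthetase half of an orthogonal translation pair. The cognate tRNA and any reporter are presumably carried on compatible companion plasmids. The associated work concerns genetic code expansion in hosts without genome modification, consistent with use for noncanonical amino acid incorporation.
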