Addgene plasmid #209740: pAB228q12
Purpose: ColA BBa_B0014 tetAp SD8 MjTyrRS-[p-TpaRS-1*] T3Te-T7Te DHFR
Depositing lab: Ahmed Badran. Depositing organization: Scripps California (The Scripps Research Institute). Publication: Efficient genetic code expansion without host genome modifications. Costello A, Peterson AA, Lanster DL, Li Z, Carver GD, Badran AH. Nat Biotechnol. 2024 Sep 11. doi: 10.1038/s41587-024-02385-y. PubMed 39261591.
Backbone
  Vector backbone: pAB228
  Backbone manufacturer: self
  Backbone size w/o insert (bp): 1666
  Vector type: Bacterial Expression
Growth in bacteria
  Bacterial resistance: Trimethoprim, 50 μg/mL
  Growth temperature: 37°C
  Growth strain: DH5alpha
  Copy number: Unknown
Gene/Insert
  Gene/Insert name: MjTyrRS
  Species: Synthetic
  Insert size (bp): 918
Terms and licenses: Academic/Nonprofit Terms; Industry Terms: Not Available to Industry
Depositor comments: Please visit https://doi.org/10.1101/2024.05.15.594368 for bioRxiv preprint.
How to cite: pAB228q12 was a gift from Ahmed Badran (Addgene plasmid # 209740 ; http://n2t.net/addgene:209740 ; RRID:Addgene_209740)
